Addgene plasmid #207551: AAVS1 EGFP-LC3B HRD
Purpose: Homologous recombination donor to integrate and expression cassette for eGFP-LC3B in the AAVS1 locus of human cells
Depositing lab: Jens Schmidt. Depositing organization: Michigan State University. Publication: Quantitative analysis of autophagy reveals the role of ATG9 and ATG2 in autophagosome formation. Broadbent DG, Barnaba C, Perez GI, Schmidt JC. J Cell Biol. 2023 Jul 3;222(7):e202210078. doi: 10.1083/jcb.202210078. Epub 2023 Apr 28. PubMed 37115157.
Backbone
  Vector backbone: AAVS1-TRE3G-EGFP (Plasmid #52343)
  Total vector size (bp): 12000
  Vector type: Mammalian Expression
  Selectable markers: Puromycin
Growth in bacteria
  Bacterial resistance: Ampicillin, 100 μg/mL
  Growth temperature: 30°C
  Growth strain: NEB Stable
  Copy number: High Copy
Gene/Insert
  Gene/Insert name: TET inducible EGFP-LC3B
  Species: H. sapiens (human), Synthetic
  Promoter: Endogenous
  Tag / fusion protein: EGFP (N terminal on insert)
  Cloning method: Gibson Cloning
  Sequencing primers: 5′ TRE3G-gatcgcctggagcaattccac; 3′ SV40pA-R
Terms and licenses: Academic/Nonprofit Terms; Industry Terms: Not Available to Industry
How to cite: AAVS1 EGFP-LC3B HRD was a gift from Jens Schmidt (Addgene plasmid # 207551 ; http://n2t.net/addgene:207551 ; RRID:Addgene_207551)
