[The description below was written by a language model from this plasmid's Addgene catalogue record and pLannotate feature annotations shown in this document.]
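Description:
AAVS1 EGFP-LC3B HRD is a homologous recombination donor plasmid for integrating a doxycycline-inducible EGFP-LC3B expression cassette into the AAVS1 safe-harbour locus (intron 1 of PPP1R12C) of human cells. It was built by Gibson cloning into the AAVS1-TRE3G-EGFP backbone. It replicates in E. coli from a high-copy ColE1/pUC-type origin under ampicillin selection. The sequenced record is about 12.3 kb. The bacterial portion also carries fragments of NeoR/KanR, ccdB, lacZα and Tn5 transposase. These are annotated only as partial features and appear to be cloning-vector remnants rather than functional parts.

Three units lie between the left and right AAVS1 homology arms. Next to the left arm, a splice acceptor precedes a promoterless puromycin N-acetyltransferase gene with a bGH polyadenylation signal. Puromycin resistance should therefore depend on splicing into the endogenous PPP1R12C transcript after correct targeting, which may be what the catalogue's "Endogenous" promoter entry refers to. The payload is driven by a TRE3G promoter and encodes EGFP fused at the N-terminus of human LC3B through a linker containing a TEV protease site. It is followed by the SV40 small t intron and poly(A) region. In the opposite orientation, a CAG-type promoter (CMV enhancer, chicken β-actin promoter, chimeric intron) constitutively expresses the Tet-On 3G transactivator, terminated by a rabbit β-globin poly(A) signal. EGFP-LC3B is thus transcribed only when doxycycline is supplied.

The record does not name the nuclease used to cut the AAVS1 site. Integrated cells provide controlled, single-locus expression of the fluorescent autophagosome marker, and the associated publication concerns quantitative analysis of autophagosome formation.
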