Features (pLannotate 1.2.2; 40 found; start..end, strand, type, name):
      3..21      -  promoter       T3 promoter: promoter for bacteriophage T3 RNA polymerase
     64..86      -  protein_bind   lac operator (fragment): The lac repressor binds to the lac operator to inhibit transcription in E. coli. This inhibition can be relieved by adding lactose or isopropyl-β-D-thiogalactopyranoside (IPTG). lac repressor encoded by lacI
     90..120     -  promoter       lac promoter: promoter for the E. coli lac operon
    135..156     -  protein_bind   CAP binding site: CAP binding activates transcription in the presence of cAMP. E. coli catabolite activator protein
    169..261     -  CDS            lacI (fragment): lac repressor; lacI; The lac repressor binds to the lac operator to inhibit transcription in E. coli. This inhibition can be relieved by adding lactose or isopropyl-β-D-thiogalactopyranoside (IPTG).
    444..1032    -  rep_origin     ori: high-copy-number ColE1/pMB1/pBR322/pUC origin of replication
   1103..1155    +  promoter       AmpR promoter (fragment): bla
   1156..2016    +  CDS            AmpR: β-lactamase; bla; confers resistance to ampicillin, carbenicillin, and related antibiotics
   2109..2168    -  promoter       AmpR promoter (fragment): bla
   2195..2245    +  misc_feature   bom (fragment): basis of mobility region from pBR322
   2266..3064    -  CDS            NeoR/KanR (fragment): aminoglycoside phosphotransferase from Tn5; aph(3')-II (or nptII); confers resistance to neomycin, kanamycin, and G418 (Geneticin®)
   3096..3365    -  CDS            tnpA (fragment): TN5P_ECOLX - Also known as tnp. Experimental evidence at protein level: Swiss-Prot protein existence level 1. Mediates transposition of transposon Tn5 by a 'cut and paste' mechanism. First, the monomeric transposase binds the 19 bp inverted DNA repeats flanking the transposon. Then, dimerization of the DNA- bound transposase creates a synaptic DNA complex. After nicking of the first DNA strand, excision of the transposon proceeds through a series of intermediates. The transposase then mediates the insertion of the transposon at a new site by strand transfer. The activity of the wild- type tran
   3413..3716    -  CDS            ccdB (fragment): CcdB, a bacterial toxin that poisons DNA gyrase; ccdB; Plasmids containing the ccdB gene cannot be propagated in standard E. coli strains.
   3726..3873    -  CDS            lacZα (fragment): LacZα fragment of β-galactosidase; lacZ fragment
   3876..3894    +  promoter       T7 promoter: promoter for bacteriophage T7 RNA polymerase
   3929..4765    -  misc_feature   HA-R: right homology arm from the adeno-associated virus integration site (AAVS1) within intron 1 of the human PPP1R12C gene
   4787..4826    +  CDS            lacI (fragment): lac repressor; lacI; The lac repressor binds to the lac operator to inhibit transcription in E. coli. This inhibition can be relieved by adding lactose or isopropyl-β-D-thiogalactopyranoside (IPTG).
   4839..4860    +  protein_bind   CAP binding site: CAP binding activates transcription in the presence of cAMP. E. coli catabolite activator protein
   4875..4905    +  promoter       lac promoter: promoter for the E. coli lac operon
   4909..4931    +  protein_bind   lac operator (fragment): The lac repressor binds to the lac operator to inhibit transcription in E. coli. This inhibition can be relieved by adding lactose or isopropyl-β-D-thiogalactopyranoside (IPTG). lac repressor encoded by lacI
   5314..5369    -  polyA_signal   β-globin poly(A) signal: rabbit β-globin polyadenylation signal (Gil and Proudfoot, 1987)
   5440..5520    -  CDS            HBB (fragment): HBB_PONPY - Experimental evidence at transcript level: Swiss-Prot protein existence level 2. Involved in oxygen transport from the lung to the various peripheral tissues. From Pongo pygmaeus (Bornean orangutan).
   5525..6271    -  CDS            Tet-On® 3G: modified rtTA protein that binds tightly to promoters containing the tet operator in the presence of doxycycline
   6336..7352    -  intron         chimeric intron: chimera between introns from chicken β-actin and rabbit β-globin
   7353..7628    -  promoter       chicken β-actin promoter: No description available
   7630..7933    -  enhancer       CMV enhancer: human cytomegalovirus immediate early enhancer
   8017..8395    +  promoter       TRE3G promoter: 3rd-generation Tet-responsive promoter that can be activated by binding of Tet-On® 3G
   8402..9118    +  CDS            EGFP: EGFP is a basic (constitutively fluorescent) green fluorescent protein published in 1996, derived from Aequorea victoria. It is reported to be a rapidly-maturing weak dimer with moderate acid sensitivity.
   9131..9151    +  CDS            TEV site: tobacco etch virus (TEV) protease recognition and cleavage site
   9185..9528    +  CDS            LC3B (fragment): human LC3 protein; MAP1LC3B; Atg8 family member found on autophagosomes
   9648..9722    +  CDS            small t antigen (fragment): SV40 (simian virus 40) small t antigen
   9724..9789    +  intron         small t intron: SV40 (simian virus 40) small t antigen intron
   9919..9939    +  CDS            SV40 NLS: nuclear localization signal of SV40 (simian virus 40) large T antigen
  10258..10341   +  CDS            large T antigen (fragment): large T antigen from SV40 (simian virus 40)
  10364..10485   +  polyA_signal   SV40 poly(A) signal: SV40 polyadenylation signal
  10499..10517   -  enhancer       CMV enhancer (fragment): human cytomegalovirus immediate early enhancer
  10523..10747   -  polyA_signal   bGH poly(A) signal: bovine growth hormone polyadenylation signal
  10785..11384   -  CDS            PuroR: puromycin N-acetyltransferase; pac from Streptomyces alboniger; confers resistance to puromycin
  11471..11496   -  misc_feature   SA: splice acceptor site
  11503..12306   -  misc_feature   HA-L: left homology arm from the adeno-associated virus integration site (AAVS1) within intron 1 of the human PPP1R12C gene
>Addgene plasmid #207551 | AAVS1 EGFP-LC3B HRD | addgene full sequence | sequence record 430996 | Addgene NGS Result
TCCCTTTAGTGAGGGTTAATTCTGAGCTTGGCGTAATCATGGTCATAGCTGTTTCCTGTGTGAAATTGTT
ATCCGCTCACAATTCCACACAACATACGAGCCGGAAGCATAAAGTGTAAAGCCTGGGGTGCCTAATGAGT
GAGCTAACTCACATTAATTGCGTTGCGCTCACTGCCCGCTTTCCAGTCGGGAAACCTGTCGTGCCAGCTG
CATTAATGAATCGGCCAACGCGCGGGGAGAGGCGGTTTGCGTATTGGGCGCTCTTCCGCTTCCTCGCTCA
CTGACTCGCTGCGCTCGGTCGTTCGGCTGCGGCGAGCGGTATCAGCTCACTCAAAGGCGGTAATACGGTT
ATCCACAGAATCAGGGGATAACGCAGGAAAGAACATGTGAGCAAAAGGCCAGCAAAAGGCCAGGAACCGT
AAAAAGGCCGCGTTGCTGGCGTTTTTCCATAGGCTCCGCCCCCCTGACGAGCATCACAAAAATCGACGCT
CAAGTCAGAGGTGGCGAAACCCGACAGGACTATAAAGATACCAGGCGTTTCCCCCTGGAAGCTCCCTCGT
GCGCTCTCCTGTTCCGACCCTGCCGCTTACCGGATACCTGTCCGCCTTTCTCCCTTCGGGAAGCGTGGCG
CTTTCTCATAGCTCACGCTGTAGGTATCTCAGTTCGGTGTAGGTCGTTCGCTCCAAGCTGGGCTGTGTGC
ACGAACCCCCCGTTCAGCCCGACCGCTGCGCCTTATCCGGTAACTATCGTCTTGAGTCCAACCCGGTAAG
ACACGACTTATCGCCACTGGCAGCAGCCACTGGTAACAGGATTAGCAGAGCGAGGTATGTAGGCGGTGCT
ACAGAGTTCTTGAAGTGGTGGCCTAACTACGGCTACACTAGAAGAACAGTATTTGGTATCTGCGCTCTGC
TGAAGCCAGTTACCTTCGGAAAAAGAGTTGGTAGCTCTTGATCCGGCAAACAAACCACCGCTGGTAGCGG
TGGTTTTTTTGTTTGCAAGCAGCAGATTACGCGCAGAAAAAAAGGATCTCAAGAAGATCCTTTGATCTTT
TCTACGGGGTCTGACGCTCAGTGGAACGAAAACTCACGTTAAGGGATTTTGGTCATGAGACAATAACCCT
GATAAATGCTTCAATAATATTGAAAAAGGAAGAGTATGAGTATTCAACATTTCCGTGTCGCCCTTATTCC
CTTTTTTGCGGCATTTTGCCTTCCTGTTTTTGCTCACCCAGAAACGCTGGTGAAAGTAAAAGATGCTGAA
GATCAGTTGGGTGCACGAGTGGGTTACATCGAACTGGATCTCAACAGCGGTAAGATCCTTGAGAGTTTTC
GCCCCGAAGAACGTTTTCCAATGATGAGCACTTTTAAAGTTCTGCTATGTGGCGCGGTATTATCCCGTAT
TGACGCCGGGCAAGAGCAACTCGGTCGCCGCATACACTATTCTCAGAATGACTTGGTTGAGTATTCACCA
GTCACAGAAAAGCATCTTACGGATGGCATGACAGTAAGAGAATTATGCAGTGCTGCCATAACCATGAGTG
ATAACACTGCGGCCAACTTACTTCTGACAACGATCGGAGGACCGAAGGAGCTAACCGCTTTTTTGCACAA
CATGGGGGATCATGTAACTCGCCTTGATCGTTGGGAACCGGAGCTGAATGAAGCCATACCAAACGACGAG
CGTGACACCACGATGCCTGTAGCAATGGCAACAACGTTGCGCAAACTATTAACTGGCGAACTACTTACTC
TAGCTTCCCGGCAACAATTAATAGACTGGATGGAGGCGGATAAAGTTGCAGGACCACTTCTGCGCTCGGC
CCTTCCGGCTGGCTGGTTTATTGCTGATAAATCTGGAGCCGGTGAGCGTGGGTCTCGCGGTATCATTGCA
GCACTGGGGCCAGATGGTAAGCCCTCCCGTATCGTAGTTATCTACACGACGGGGAGTCAGGCAACTATGG
ATGAACGAAATAGACAGATCGCTGAGATAGGTGCCTCACTGATTAAGCATTGGTAACTGTCAGACCAAGT
TTACTCATATATACTTTAGATTGATTTAAAACTTCATTTTTAATTTAAAAGGATCTAGGTGAAGATCCTT
TTTGATAATCTCATGAGCGGATACATATTTGAATGTATTTAGAAAAATAAACAAATAGGGGTTCCGCGCA
CATTTCCCCGAAAAGTGCCACCTGATGCGGTGTGAAATACCGCACAGATGCGTAAGGAGAAAATACCGCA
TCAGGAAATTGTAAGCGTTAATAATTCAGAAGAACTCGTCAAGAAGGCGATAGAAGGCGATGCGCTGCGA
ATCGGGAGCGGCGATACCGTAAAGCACGAGGAAGCGGTCAGCCCATTCGCCGCCAAGCTCTTCAGCAATA
TCACGGGTAGCCAACGCTATGTCCTGATAGCGGTCCGCCACACCCAGCCGGCCACAGTCGATGAATCCAG
AAAAGCGGCCATTTTCCACCATGATATTCGGCAAGCAGGCATCGCCATGCATGGGTCACGACGAGATCCT
CGCCGTCGGGCATGCTCGCCTTGAGCCTGGCGAACAGTTCGGCTGGCGCGAGCCCCTGATGCTCTTCGTC
CAGATCATCCTGATCGACAAGACCGGCTTCCATCCGAGTACGTGCTCGCTCGATGCGATGTTTCGCTTGG
TGGTCGAATGGGCAGGTAGCCGGATCAAGCGTATGCAGCCGCCGCATTGCATCAGCCATGATGGATACTT
TCTCGGCAGGAGCAAGGTGAGATGACAGGAGATCCTGCCCCGGCACTTCGCCCAATAGCAGCCAGTCCCT
TCCCGCTTCAGTGACAACGTCGAGCACAGCTGCGCAAGGAACGCCCGTCGTGGCCAGCCACGATAGCCGC
GCTGCCTCGTCTTGCAGTTCATTCAGGGCACCGGACAGGTCGGTCTTGACAAAAAGAACCGGGCGCCCCT
GCGCTGACAGCCGGAACACGGCGGCATCAGAGCAGCCGATTGTCTGTTGTGCCCAGTCATAGCCGAATAG
CCTCTCCACCCAAGCGGCCGGAGAACCTGCGTGCAATCCATCTTGTTCAATCATGCGAAACGATCCTCAT
CCTGTCTCTTGATCAGAGCTTGATCCCCTGCGCCATCAGATCCTTGGCGGCAAGAAAGCCATCCAGTTTA
CTTTGCAGGGCTTCCCAACCTTACCAGAGGGCGCCCCAGCTGGCAATTCCGGTTCGCTTGCTGTCCATAA
AACCGCCCAGTCTAGCTATCGCCATGTAAGCCCACTGCAAGCTACCTGCTTTCTCTTTGCGCTTGCGTTT
TCCCTTGTCCAGATAGCCCAGTAGCTGACATTCATCCGGGGTCAGCACCGTTTCTGCGGACTGGCTTTCT
ACGTGAAAAGGATCTAGGTGAAGATCCTTTTTGATAATCTCATGCCTGACATTTATATTCCCCAGAACAT
CAGGTTAATGGCGTTTTTGATGTCATTTTCGCGGTGGCTGAGATCAGCCACTTCTTCCCCGATAACGGAG
ACCGGCACACTGGCCATATCGGTGGTCATCATGCGCCAGCTTTCATCCCCGATATGCACCACCGGGTAAA
GTTCACGGGAGACTTTATCTGACAGCAGACGTGCACTGGCCAGGGGGATCACCATCCGTCGCCCCGGCGT
GTCAATAATATCACTCTGTACATCCACAAACAGACGATAACGGCTCTCTCTTTTATAGGTGTAAACCTTA
AACTGCCGTACGTATAGGCTGCGCAACTGTTGGGAAGGGCGATCGGTGCGGGCCTCTTCGCTATTACGCC
AGCTGGCGAAAGGGGGATGTGCTGCAAGGCGATTAAGTTGGGTAACGCCAGGGTTTTCCCAGTCACGACG
TTGTAAAACGACGGCCAGTGAATTGTAATACGACTCACTATAGGGCGAATTGAATTTAGCGGCCGCGAAT
TCGCCCTTAGAGCAGAGCCAGGAACCCCTGTAGGGAAGGGGCAGGAGAGCCAGGGGCATGAGATGGTGGA
CGAGGAAGGGGGACAGGGAAGCCTGAGCGCCTCTCCTGGGCTTGCCAAGGACTCAAACCCAGAAGCCCAG
AGCAGGGCCTTAGGGAAGCGGGACCCTGCTCTGGGCGGAGGAATATGTCCCAGATAGCACTGGGGACTCT
TTAAGGAAAGAAGGATGGAGAAAGAGAAAGGGAGTAGAGGCGGCCACGACCTGGTGAACACCTAGGACGC
ACCATTCTCACAAAGGGAGTTTTCCACACGGACACCCCCCTCCTCACCACAGCCCTGCCAGGACGGGGCT
GGCTACTGGCCTTATCTCACAGGTAAAACTGACGCACGGAGGAACAATATAAATTGGGGACTAGAAAGGT
GAAGAGCCAAAGTTAGAACTCAGGACCAACTTATTCTGATTTTGTTTTTCCAAACTGCTTCTCCTCTTGG
GAAGTGTAAGGAAGCTGCAGCACCAGGATCAGTGAAACGCACCAGACAGCCGCGTCAGAGCAGCTCAGGT
TCTGGGAGAGGGTAGCGCAGGGTGGCCACTGAGAACCGGGCAGGTCACGCATCCCCCCCTTCCCTCCCAC
CCCCTGCCAAGCTCTCCCTCCCAGGATCCTCTCTGGCTCCATCGTAAGCAAACCTTAGAGGTTCTGGCAA
GGAGAGAGATGGCTCCAGGAAATGGGGGTGTGTCACCAGATAAGGAATCTGCCTAACAGGAGGTGGGGGT
TAGACCCAATATCAGGAGACTAGGAAGGAGGAGGCCTAAGGATGGGGCTTTTCTGTCACCAATCCTGTCC
CTAGTAAAGCTTAGTACTGTCGATCCGCTGGCACGACAGGTTTCCCGACTGGAAAGCGGGCAGTGAGCGC
AACGCAATTAATGTGAGTTAGCTCACTCATTAGGCACCCCAGGCTTTACACTTTATGCTTCCGGCTCGTA
TGTTGTGTGGAATTGTGAGCGGATAACAATTTCACACAGGAAACAGCTATGACCATGATTACGCCAAGCT
TGGGCTGCAGGTCGAGGGATCTCCATAAGAGAAGAGGGACAGCTATGACTGGGAGTAGTCAGGAGAGGAG
GAAAAATCTGGCTAGTAAAACATGTAAGGAAAATTTTAGGGATGTTAAAGAAAAAAATAACACAAAACAA
AATATAAAAAAAATCTAACCTCAAGTCAAGGCTTTTCTATGGAATAAGGAATGGACAGCAGGGGGCTGTT
TCATATACTGATGACCTCTTTATAGCCAACCTTTGTTCATGGCAGCCAGCATATGGGCATATGTTGCCAA
ACTCTAAACCAAATACTCATTCTGATGTTTTAAATGATTTGCCCTCCCATATGTCCTTCCGAGTGAGAGA
CACAAAAAATTCCAACACACTATTGCAATGAAAATAAATTTCCTTTATTAGCCAGAAGTCAGATGCTCAA
GGGGCTTCATGATGTCCCCATAATTTTTGGCAGAGGGAAAAAGATCTCAGTGGTATTTGTGAGCCAGGGC
ATTGGCCACACCAGCCACCACCTTCTGATAGGCAGCCTGCACCTGAGGAGTGAATTCACGCGCCTTACCC
GGGGAGCATGTCAAGGTCAAAATCGTCAAGAGCGTCAGCAGGCAGCATATCAAGGTCAAAGTCGTCAAGG
GCATCGGCTGGGAGCATGTCTAAGTCAAAATCGTCAAGGGCGTCGGTCGGCCCGCCGCTTTCGCACTTTA
GCTGTTTCTCCAGGCCACATATGATTAGTTCCAGGCCGAAAAGGAAGGCAGGTTCGGCTCCCTGCCGGTC
GAACAGCTCAATTGCTTGTTTCAGAAGTGGGGGCATAGAATCGGTGGTAGGTGTCTCTCTTTCCTCTTTT
GCTACTTGATGCTCCTGTTCCTCCAATACGCAGCCCAGTGTAAAGTGGCCCACGGCGGACAGAGCGTACA
GTGCGTTCTCCAGGGAGAAGCCTTGCTGACACAGGAACGCGAGCTGATTTTCCAGGGTTTCGTACTGTTT
CTCTGTTGGGCGGGTGCCGAGATGCACTTTAGCCCCGTCGCGATGTGAGAGGAGAGCACAGCGGTATGAC
TTGGCGTTGTTCCGCAGAAAGTCTTGCCATGACTCGCCTTCCAGGGGGCAGGAGTGGGTATGATGCCTGT
CCAGCATCTCGATTGGCAGGGCATCGAGCAGGGCCCGCTTGTTCTTCACGTGCCAGTACAGGGTAGGCTG
CTCAACTCCCAGCTTTTGAGCGAGTTTCCTTGTCGTCAGGCCTTCGATACCGACTCCATTGAGTAATTCC
AGAGCAGAGTTTATGACTTTGCTCTTGTCCAGTCTAGACATGGTGCTCGACGAATTCTTTGCCAAAATGA
TGAGACAGCACAATAACCAGCACGTTGCCCAGGAGCTGTAGGAAAAAGAAGAAGGCATGAACATGGTTAG
CAGAGGCTCTAGAGCCGCCGGTCACACGCCAGAAGCCGAACCCCGCCCTGCCCCGTCCCCCCCGAAGGCA
GCCGTCCCCCCGCGGACAGCCCCGAGGCTGGAGAGGGAGAAGGGGACGGCGGCGCGGCGACGCACGAAGG
CCCTCCCCGCCCATTTCCTTCCTGCCGGCGCCGCACCGCTTCGCCCCGCGCCCGCTAGAGGGGGTGCGGC
GGCGCCTCCCAGATTTCGGCTCCGCACAGATTTGGGACAAAGGAAGTCCCTGCGCCCTCTCGCACGATTA
CCATAAAAGGCAATGGCTGCGGCTCGCCGCGCCTCGACAGCCGCCGGCGCTCCGGGGGCCGCCGCGCCCC
TCCCCCGAGCCCTCCCCGGCCCGAGGCGGCCCCGCCCCGCCCGGCACCCCCACCTGCCGCCACCCCCCGC
CCGGCACGGCGAGCCCCGCGCCACGCCCCGTACGGAGCCCCGCACCCGAAGCCGGGCCGTGCTCAGCAAC
TCGGGGAGGGGGGTGCAGGGGGGGTTGCAGCCCGACCGACGCGCCCACACCCCCTGCTCACCCCCCCACG
CACACACCCCGCACGCAGCCTTTGTTCCCCTCGCAGCCCCCCCCGCACCGCGGGGCACCGCCCCCGGCCG
CGCTCCCCTCGCGCACACTGCGGAGCGCACAAAGCCCCGCGCCGCGCCCGCAGCGCTCACAGCCGCCGGG
CAGCGCGGAGCCGCACGCGGCGCTCCCCACGCACACACACACGCACGCACCCCCCGAGCCGCTCCCCCCG
CACAAAGGGCCCTCCCGGAGCCCCTCAAGGCTTTCACGCAGCCACAGAAAAGAAACAAGCCGTCATTAAA
CCAAGCGCTAATTACAGCCCGGAGGAGAAGGGCCGTCCCGCCCGCTCACCTGTGGGAGTAACGCGGTCAG
TCAGAGCCGGGGCGGGCGGCGCGAGGCGGCGGCGGAGCGGGGCACGGGGCGAAGGCAGCGCGCAGCGACT
CCCGCCCGCCGCGCGCTTCGCTTTTTATAGGGCCGCCGCCGCCGCCGCCTCGCCATAAAAGGAAACTTTC
GGAGCGCGCCGCTCTGATTGGCTGCCGCCGCACCTCTCCGCCTCGCCCCGCCCCGCCCCTCGCCCCGCCC
CGCCCCGCCTGGCGCGCGCCCCCCCCCCCCCCGCCCCCATCGCTGCACAAAATAATTAAAAAATAAATAA
ATACAAAATTGGGGGTGGGGAGGGGGGGGAGATGGGGAGAGTGAAGCAGAACGTGGGGCTCACCTCGACC
ATGGTAATAGCGATGACTAATACGTAGATGTACTGCCAAGTAGGAAAGTCCCATAAGGTCATGTACTGGG
CATAATGCCAGGCGGGCCATTTACCGTCATTGACGTCAATAGGGGGCGTACTTGGCATATGATACACTTG
ATGTACTGCCAAGTGGGCAGTTTACCGTAAATACTCCACCCATTGACGTCAATGGAAAGTCCCTATTGGC
GTTACTATGGGAACATACGTCATTATTGACGTCAATGGGCGGGGGTCGTTGGGCGGTCAGCCAGGCGGGC
CATTTACCGTAAGTTATGTAACGCGGAACTCCATATATGGGCTATGAACTAATGACCCCGTAATTGATTA
CTATTAATAACTAGTTTTCGTCTTCAAGAATTCCTCGAGTTTACTCCCTATCAGTGATAGAGAACGTATG
AAGAGTTTACTCCCTATCAGTGATAGAGAACGTATGCAGACTTTACTCCCTATCAGTGATAGAGAACGTA
TAAGGAGTTTACTCCCTATCAGTGATAGAGAACGTATGACCAGTTTACTCCCTATCAGTGATAGAGAACG
TATCTACAGTTTACTCCCTATCAGTGATAGAGAACGTATATCCAGTTTACTCCCTATCAGTGATAGAGAA
CGTATAAGCTTTAGGCGTGTACGGTGGGCGCCTATAAAAGCAGAGCTCGTTTAGTGAACCGTCAGATCGC
CTGGAGCAATTCCACAACACTTTTGTCTTATACCAACTTTCCGTACCACTTCCTACCCTCGTAAAGTCGA
CATGGTGAGCAAGGGCGAGGAGCTGTTCACCGGGGTGGTGCCCATCCTGGTCGAGCTGGACGGCGACGTA
AACGGCCACAAGTTCAGCGTGTCCGGCGAGGGCGAGGGCGATGCCACCTACGGCAAGCTGACCCTGAAGT
TCATCTGCACCACCGGCAAGCTGCCCGTGCCCTGGCCCACCCTCGTGACCACCCTGACCTACGGCGTGCA
GTGCTTCAGCCGCTACCCCGACCACATGAAGCAGCACGACTTCTTCAAGTCCGCCATGCCCGAAGGCTAC
GTCCAGGAGCGCACCATCTTCTTCAAGGACGACGGCAACTACAAGACCCGCGCCGAGGTGAAGTTCGAGG
GCGACACCCTGGTGAACCGCATCGAGCTGAAGGGCATCGACTTCAAGGAGGACGGCAACATCCTGGGGCA
CAAGCTGGAGTACAACTACAACAGCCACAACGTCTATATCATGGCCGACAAGCAGAAGAACGGCATCAAG
GTGAACTTCAAGATCCGCCACAACATCGAGGACGGCAGCGTGCAGCTCGCCGACCACTACCAGCAGAACA
CCCCCATCGGCGACGGCCCCGTGCTGCTGCCCGACAACCACTACCTGAGCACCCAGTCCGCCCTGAGCAA
AGACCCCAACGAGAAGCGCGATCACATGGTCCTGCTGGAGTTCGTGACCGCCGCCGGGATCACTCTCGGC
ATGGACGAGCTGTACAAGGAGCCAACCACTGAGGATCTGTACTTTCAGAGCGATAACGCGATCGCTTCCG
GTACCGGCGGCCGCCCGTCGGAGAAGACCTTCAAGCAGCGCCGCACCTTCGAACAAAGAGTAGAAGATGT
CCGACTTATTCGAGAGCAGCATCCAACCAAAATCCCGGTGATAATAGAACGATACAAGGGTGAGAAGCAG
CTTCCTGTTCTGGATAAAACAAAGTTCCTTGTACCTGACCATGTCAACATGAGTGAGCTCATCAAGATAA
TTAGAAGGCGCTTACAGCTCAATGCTAATCAGGCCTTCTTCCTGTTGGTGAACGGACACAGCATGGTCAG
CGTCTCCACACCAATCTCAGAGGTGTATGAGAGTGAGAAAGATGAAGATGGATTCCTGTACATGGTCTAT
GCCTCCCAAGAAACATTTGGAATGAAGCTAAGTGTATCTAGAATGTGATCATATGGCTAGCCTGCAGGGA
TCCAATGTAACTGTATTCAGCGATGACGAAATTCTTAGCTATTGTAATACTCTAGAGGATCTTTGTGAAG
GAACCTTACTTCTGTGGTGTGACATAATTGGACAAACTACCTACAGAGATTTAAAGCTCTAAGGTAAATA
TAAAATTTTTAAGTGTATAATGTGTTAAACTACTGATTCTAATTGTTTGTGTATTTTAGATTCCAACCTA
TGGAACTGATGAATGGGAGCAGTGGTGGAATGCCTTTAATGAGGAAAACCTGTTTTGCTCAGAAGAAATG
CCATCTAGTGATGATGAGGCTACTGCTGACTCTCAACATTCTACTCCTCCAAAAAAGAAGAGAAAGGTAG
AAGACCCCAAGGACTTTCCTTCAGAATTGCTAAGTTTTTTGAGTCATGCTGTGTTTAGTAATAGAACTCT
TGCTTGCTTTGCTATTTACACCACAAAGGAAAAAGCTGCACTGCTATACAAGAAAATTATGGAAAAATAT
TCTGTAACCTTTATAAGTAGGCATAACAGTTATAATCATAACATACTGTTTTTTCTTACTCCACACAGGC
ATAGAGTGTCTGCTATTAATAACTATGCTCAAAAATTGTGTACCTTTAGCTTTTTAATTTGTAAAGGGGT
TAATAAGGAATATTTGATGTATAGTGCCTTGACTAGAGATCATAATCAGCCATACCACATTTGTAGAGGT
TTTACTTGCTTTAAAAAACCTCCCACACCTCCCCCTGAACCTGAAACATAAAATGAATGCAATTGTTGTT
GTTAACTTGTTTATTGCAGCTTATAATGGTTACAAATAAAGCAATAGCATCACAAATTTCACAAATAAAG
CATTTTTTTCACTGCATTCTAGTTGTGGTTTGTCCAAACTCATCAATGTATCTTATCATGTCTGCGGCCT
AGTCAATAATCAATGTCGAGACCCATAGAGCCCACCGCATCCCCAGCATGCCTGCTATTGTCTTCCCAAT
CCTCCCCCTTGCTGTCCTGCCCCACCCCACCCCCCAGAATAGAATGACACCTACTCAGACAATGCGATGC
AATTTCCTCATTTTATTAGGAAAGGACAGTGGGAGTGGCACCTTCCAGGGTCAAGGAAGGCACGGGGGAG
GGGCAAACAACAGATGGCTGGCAACTAGAAGGCACAGTCGAGGCTGATCAGCGGGTTTAAACGGGCCCTC
TAGATCAGGCACCGGGCTTGCGGGTCATGCACCAGGTGCGCGGTCCTTCGGGCACCTCGACGTCGGCGGT
GACGGTGAAGCCGAGCCGCTCGTAGAAGGGGAGGTTGCGGGGCGCGGAGGTCTCCAGGAAGGCGGGCACC
CCGGCGCGCTCGGCCGCCTCCACTCCGGGGAGCACGACGGCGCTGCCCAGACCCTTGCCCTGGTGGTCGG
GCGAGACGCCGACGGTGGCCAGGAACCACGCGGGCTCCTTGGGCCGGTGCGGCGCCAGGAGGCCTTCCAT
CTGTTGCTGCGCGGCCAGCCGGGAACCGCTCAACTCGGCCATGCGCGGGCCGATCTCGGCGAACACCGCC
CCCGCTTCGACGCTCTCCGGCGTGGTCCAGACCGCCACCGCGGCGCCGTCGTCCGCGACCCACACCTTGC
CGATGTCGAGCCCGACGCGCGTGAGGAAGAGTTCTTGCAGCTCGGTGACCCGCTCGATGTGGCGGTCCGG
ATCGACGGTGTGGCGCGTGGCGGGGTAGTCGGCGAACGCGGCGGCGAGGGTGCGTACGGCCCTGGGGACG
TCGTCGCGGGTGGCGAGGCGCACCGTGGGCTTGTACTCGGTCATCTCGAGCCTAGGGCCGGGATTCTCCT
CCACGTCACCGCATGTTAGAAGACTTCCTCTGCCCTCTCCGCTGCCAGATCTCTCGAGGCCCTGTGGGAG
GAAGAGAAGAGGTCAGAAGCTTGCCCCACTGTGGGGTGGAGGGGACAGATAAAAGTACCCAGAACCAGAG
CCACATTAACCGGCCCTGGGAATATAAGGTGGTCCCAGCTCGGGGACACAGGATCCCTGGAGGCAGCAAA
CATGCTGTCCTGAAGTGGACATAGGGGCCCGGGTTGGAGGAAGAAGACTAGCTGAGCTCTCGGACCCCTG
GAAGATGCCATGACAGGGGGCTGGAAGAGCTAGCACAGACTAGAGAGGTAAGGGGGGTAGGGGAGCTGCC
CAAATGAAAGGAGTGAGAGGTGACCCGAATCCACAGGAGAACGGGGTGTCCAGGCAAAGAAAGCAAGAGG
ATGGAGAGGTGGCTAAAGCCAGGGAGACGGGGTACTTTGGGGTTGTCCAGAAAAACGGTGATGATGCAGG
CCTACAAGAAGGGGAGGCGGGACGCAAGGGAGACATCCGTCGGAGAAGGCCATCCTAAGAAACGAGAGAT
GGCACAGGCCCCAGAAGGAGAAGGAAAAGGGAACCCAGCGAGTGAAGACGGCATGGGGTTGGGTGAGGGA
GGAGAGATGCCCGGAGAGGACCCAGACACGGGGAGGATCCGCTCAGAGGACATCACGTGGTGCAGCGCCG
AGAAGGAAGTGCTCCGGAAAGAGCATCCTTGGGCAGCAACACAGCAGAGAGCAAGGGGAAGAGGGAGTGG
AGGAAGACGGAACCTGAAGGAGGCGGCAGGGAAGGATCTGGGCCAGCCGTAGAGGTGACCCAGGCCACAA
GCTGCAGACAGAAAGCGGCACAGGCCCAGGGGAGAGAATGCTGGTCAGAGAAAGCAAAGGGCGAATTCGT
TTAAACCTGCAGGACTAGCTAG
